Addgene plasmid #112594: pTAT6
Purpose: (Empty Backbone) Used for expression of protein in E. coli as Thrombin and TEV cleavable N-terminal 6His-tag-thioredoxin fusions
Depositing lab: Marko Hyvönen & Johan Peränen. Depositing organization: University of Cambridge. Publication: T7 vectors with modified T7lac promoter for expression of proteins in Escherichia coli. Peranen J, Rikkonen M, Hyvonen M, Kaariainen L. Anal Biochem. 1996 May 1;236(2):371-3. S0003269796901876 PubMed 8660525.
Backbone
  Vector backbone: pBAT4
  Vector type: Bacterial Expression
  Tag / fusion protein: 6xHis-thioredoxin (N terminal on backbone)
Growth in bacteria
  Bacterial resistance: Ampicillin, 100 μg/mL
  Growth temperature: 37°C
  Growth strain: DH5alpha
  Copy number: High Copy
Gene/Insert
  Gene/Insert name: None
  Tag / fusion protein: 6xHis-thioredoxin (N terminal on backbone)
Terms and licenses: Academic/Nonprofit Terms; Industry Terms: Not Available to Industry
How to cite: pTAT6 was a gift from Marko Hyvönen & Johan Peränen (Addgene plasmid # 112594 ; http://n2t.net/addgene:112594 ; RRID:Addgene_112594)
