[The description below was written by a language model from this plasmid's Addgene catalogue record and pLannotate feature annotations shown in this document.]
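Description:
pTAT6 is an empty bacterial expression backbone derived from pBAT4, designed for producing recombinant proteins in E. coli as N-terminal 6xHis-thioredoxin fusions. It is a high-copy plasmid that replicates from a ColE1/pUC-type origin and is selected with ampicillin through the β-lactamase gene (AmpR) under its own promoter. Only short fragments of rop and the pBR322 bom region remain, consistent with the high copy number. The f1/M13 phage origin is annotated only as two fragments flanking the lacI cassette.

The expression cassette is driven by a T7 promoter immediately followed by a lac operator (a T7lac arrangement), with the efficient ribosome binding site from T7 gene 10 and a downstream T7 terminator. A full-length lacI gene under the lacIq promoter is carried on the plasmid, supplying enough repressor to keep the promoter quiet until IPTG is added. Transcription requires a host that provides T7 RNA polymerase. The open reading frame begins with a 6xHis tag for metal-affinity purification, followed by E. coli thioredoxin (trxA), a fusion partner commonly used to improve solubility and yield. A TEV protease site follows. The catalogue entry also describes a thrombin cleavage site, which is not separately annotated in the feature tables. A gene of interest would be cloned downstream of these sites, so that the tag and thioredoxin can be removed proteolytically after purification. The cloning sites themselves are not detailed in the record. A reverse-oriented SP6 promoter lies between the TEV site and the terminator.

Two full-sequence records exist, a depositor sequence and a repository sequencing result. They differ by a few nucleotides in length but have the same feature layout.
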