Features (pLannotate 1.2.2; 24 found; start..end, strand, type, name):
      1..19      +  promoter       T7 promoter: promoter for bacteriophage T7 RNA polymerase
     19..43      +  protein_bind   lac operator: The lac repressor binds to the lac operator to inhibit transcription in E. coli. This inhibition can be relieved by adding lactose or isopropyl-β-D-thiogalactopyranoside (IPTG). lac repressor encoded by lacI
     56..78      +  RBS            RBS: efficient ribosome binding site from bacteriophage T7 gene 10 (Olins and Rangwala, 1989)
     98..115     +  CDS            7xHis (fragment): 6xHis affinity tag
    125..451     +  CDS            trxA: THIO_ECO57 - Experimental evidence at protein level: Swiss-Prot protein existence level 1. Participates in various redox reactions through the reversible oxidation of its active center dithiol to a disulfide and catalyzes dithiol-disulfide exchange reactions. From Escherichia coli O157:H7.
    506..524     +  CDS            TEV site (fragment): tobacco etch virus (TEV) protease recognition and cleavage site
    602..620     -  promoter       SP6 promoter: promoter for bacteriophage SP6 RNA polymerase
    635..684     +  CDS            SET1 (fragment): solubility-enhancement tag derived from T7 phage gene 10B
    692..739     +  terminator     T7 terminator: transcription terminator for bacteriophage T7 RNA polymerase
    768..834     +  CDS            lacZα (fragment): LacZα fragment of β-galactosidase; lacZ fragment
    838..1062    -  rep_origin     M13 ori (fragment) (sequence partly withheld): M13 bacteriophage origin of replication; arrow indicates direction of (+) strand synthesis
   1063..1083    -  misc_feature   MCS (fragment): pUC18/19 multiple cloning site
   1082..1100    -  promoter       lac UV5 promoter (fragment): E. coli lac promoter with an "up" mutation
   1115..1136    -  protein_bind   CAP binding site: CAP binding activates transcription in the presence of cAMP. E. coli catabolite activator protein
   1149..2231    -  CDS            lacI: lac repressor; lacI; The lac repressor binds to the lac operator to inhibit transcription in E. coli. This inhibition can be relieved by adding lactose or isopropyl-β-D-thiogalactopyranoside (IPTG).
   2232..2309    -  promoter       lacIq promoter: lacI (mutant); In the lacIq allele, a single base change in the promoter boosts expression of the lacI gene about 10-fold.
   2309..2327    -  misc_feature   MCS (fragment): pUC18/19 multiple cloning site
   2328..2561    -  rep_origin     f1 ori (fragment) (sequence partly withheld): f1 bacteriophage origin of replication; arrow indicates direction of (+) strand synthesis
   2564..2663    -  misc_feature   bom (fragment): basis of mobility region from pBR322
   2765..2800    -  CDS            rop (fragment): Rop protein, which maintains plasmids at low copy number; rop
   2895..2999    +  promoter       AmpR promoter: bla
   3000..3860    +  CDS            AmpR: β-lactamase; bla; confers resistance to ampicillin, carbenicillin, and related antibiotics
   4031..4619    +  rep_origin     ori: high-copy-number ColE1/pMB1/pBR322/pUC origin of replication
   4802..4858    +  CDS            lacI (fragment): lac repressor; lacI; The lac repressor binds to the lac operator to inhibit transcription in E. coli. This inhibition can be relieved by adding lactose or isopropyl-β-D-thiogalactopyranoside (IPTG).
>Addgene plasmid #112594 | pTAT6 | depositor full sequence | sequence record 212059 | Full Sequence
TAATACGACTCACTATAGGGAATTGTGAGCGGATAACAATTCCTCTAGAAATAATTTTGTTTAACTTTAA
GAAGGAGATATATCCATGAACACCATTCATCACCATCACCATCACAACACTAGTATGAGCGATAAAATTA
TTCACCTGACTGACGACAGTTTTGACACGGATGTACTCAAAGCGGACGGGGCGATCCTCGTCGATTTCTG
GGCAGAGTGGTGCGGTCCGTGCAAAATGATCGCCCCGATTCTGGATGAAATCGCTGACGAATATCAGGGC
AAACTGACCGTTGCAAAACTGAACATCGATCAAAACCCTGGCACTGCGCCGAAATATGGCATCCGTGGTA
TCCCGACTCTGCTGCTGTTCAAAAACGGTGAAGTGGCGGCAACCAAAGTGGGTGCACTGTCTAAAGGTCA
GTTGAAAGAGTTCCTCGACGCTAACCTGGCGACTAGTGGATCTGGTGGTGGTGGCGGCCGCCTGGTTCCG
AGGGGATCCATGTCTGAAAACCTGTACTTCCAGGGTTCCATGGATATCGAATTCGTCGACCTCGAGGGAT
CCGGGCCCTCTAGATGCGGCCGCATGCATAAGCTTGAGTATTCTATAGTGTCACCTAAATCCCAGCTTGA
TCCGGCTGCTAACAAAGCCCGAAAGGAAGCTGAGTTGGCTGCTGCCACCGCTGAGCAATAACTAGCATAA
CCCCTTGGGGCCTCTAAACGGGTCTTGAGGGGTTTTTTGCTGAAAGGAGGAACTATATCCGGATAACCTG
GCGTAATAGCGAAGAGGCCCGCACCGATCGCCCTTCCCAACAGTTGCGCAGCCTGAATGGCGAATGGAAA
TTGTAAACGTTAATATTTTGTTAAAATTCGCGTTAAATATTTGTTAAATCAGCTCATTTTTTAACCAATA
GGCCGAAATCGGCAAAATCCCTTATAAATCAAAAGAATAGACCGAGATAGGGT
[37 nt withheld, positions 964-1000]
AAAGAACGTGGACTCCAACGTCAAAGG
[35 nt withheld, positions 1028-1062]
AGCTTGCATGCCTGCAGGTCGGAAGCATAAAGTGTAAAGCCTGGGGTGCCTAATGAGTGAGCTAACTCAC
ATTAATTGCGTTGCGCTCACTGCCCGCTTTCCAGTCGGGAAACCTGTCGTGCCAGCTGCATTAATGAATC
GGCCAACGCGCGGGGAGAGGCGGTTTGCGTATTGGGCGCCAGGGTGGTTTTTCTTTTCACCAGTGAGACG
GGCAACAGCTGATTGCCCTTCACCGCCTGGCCCTGAGAGAGTTGCAGCAAGCGGTCCACGCTGGTTTGCC
CCAGCAGGCGAAAATCCTGTTTGATGGTGGTTGACGGCGGGATATAACATGAGCTGTCTTCGGTATCGTC
GTATCCCACTACCGAGATATCCGCACCAACGCGCAGCCCGGACTCGGTAATGGCGCGCATTGCGCCCAGC
GCCATCTGATCGTTGGCAACCAGCATCGCAGTGGGAACGATGCCCTCATTCAGCATTTGCATGGTTTGTT
GAAAACCGGACATGGCACTCCAGTCGCCTTCCCGTTCCGCTATCGGCTGAATTTGATTGCGAGTGAGATA
TTTATGCCAGCCAGCCAGACGCAGACGCGCCGAGACAGAACTTAATGGGCCCGCTAACAGCGCGATTTGC
TGGTGACCCAATGCGACCAGATGCTCCACGCCCAGTCGCGTACCGTCTTCATGGGAGAAAATAATACTGT
TGATGGGTGTCTGGTCAGAGACATCAAGAAATAACGCCGGAACATTAGTGCAGGCAGCTTCCACAGCAAT
GGCATCCTGGTCATCCAGCGGATAGTTAATGATCAGCCCACTGACGCGTTGCGCGAGAAGATTGTGCACC
GCCGCTTTACAGGCTTCGACGCCGCTTCGTTCTACCATCGACACCACCACGCTGGCACCCAGTTGATCGG
CGCGAGATTTAATCGCCGCGACAATTTGCGACGGCGCGTGCAGGGCCAGACTGGAGGTGGCAACGCCAAT
CAGCAACGACTGTTTGCCCGCCAGTTGTTGTGCCACGCGGTTGGGAATGTAATTCAGCTCCGCCATCGCC
GCTTCCACTTTTTCCCGCGTTTTCGCAGAAACGTGGCTGGCCTGGTTCACCACGCGGGAAACGGTCTGAT
AAGAGACACCGGCATACTCTGCGACATCGTATAACGTTACTGGTTTCACATTCACCACCCTGAATTGACT
CTCTTCCGGGCGCTATCATGCCATACCGCGAAAGGTTTTGCACCATTCGATGGTGTCGGGTACCGAGCTC
GAATT
[32 nt withheld, positions 2328-2359]
CGGTCGAGGTGCCGTAAAGCT
[56 nt withheld, positions 2381-2436]
G
[124 nt withheld, positions 2438-2561]
CGCCTGATGCGGTATTTTCTCCTTACGCATCTGTGCGGTATTTCACACCGCATATGGTGCACTCTCAGTA
CAATCTGCTCTGATGCCGCATAGTTAAGCCAGCCCCGACACCCGCCAACACCCGCTGACGCGCCCTGACG
GGCTTGTCTGCTCCCGGCATCCGCTTACAGACAAGCTGTGACCGTCTCCGGGAGCTGCATGTGTCAGAGG
TTTTCACCGTCATCACCGAAACGCGCGAGACGAAAGGGCCTCGTGATACGCCTATTTTTATAGGTTAATG
TCATGATAATAATGGTTTCTTAGACGTCAGGTGGCACTTTTCGGGGAAATGTGCGCGGAACCCCTATTTG
TTTATTTTTCTAAATACATTCAAATATGTATCCGCTCATGAGACAATAACCCTGATAAATGCTTCAATAA
TATTGAAAAAGGAAGAGTATGAGTATTCAACATTTCCGTGTCGCCCTTATTCCCTTTTTTGCGGCATTTT
GCCTTCCTGTTTTTGCTCACCCAGAAACGCTGGTGAAAGTAAAAGATGCTGAAGATCAGTTGGGTGCACG
AGTGGGTTACATCGAACTGGATCTCAACAGCGGTAAGATCCTTGAGAGTTTTCGCCCCGAAGAACGTTTT
CCAATGATGAGCACTTTTAAAGTTCTGCTATGTCATACACTATTATCCCGTATTGACGCCGGGCAAGAGC
AACTCGGTCGCCGGGCGCGGTATTCTCAGAATGACTTGGTTGAGTACTCACCAGTCACAGAAAAGCATCT
TACGGATGGCATGACAGTAAGAGAATTATGCAGTGCTGCCATAACCATGAGTGATAACACTGCGGCCAAC
TTACTTCTGACAACGATCGGAGGACCGAAGGAGCTAACCGCTTTTTTGCACAACATGGGGGATCATGTAA
CTCGCCTTGATCGTTGGGAACCGGAGCTGAATGAAGCCATACCAAACGACGAGCGTGACACCACGATGCC
TGTAGCAATGGCAACAACGTTGCGCAAACTATTAACTGGCGAACTACTTACTCTAGCTTCCCGGCAACAA
TTAATAGACTGGATGGAGGCGGATAAAGTTGCAGGACCACTTCTGCGCTCGGCCCTTCCGGCTGGCTGGT
TTATTGCTGATAAATCTGGAGCCGGTGAGCGTGGGTCTCGCGGTATCATTGCAGCACTGGGGCCAGATGG
TAAGCCCTCCCGTATCGTAGTTATCTACACGACGGGGAGTCAGGCAACTATGGATGAACGAAATAGACAG
ATCGCTGAGATAGGTGCCTCACTGATTAAGCATTGGTAACTGTCAGACCAAGTTTACTCATATATACTTT
AGATTGATTTAAAACTTCATTTTTAATTTAAAAGGATCTAGGTGAAGATCCTTTTTGATAATCTCATGAC
CAAAATCCCTTAACGTGAGTTTTCGTTCCACTGAGCGTCAGACCCCGTAGAAAAGATCAAAGGATCTTCT
TGAGATCCTTTTTTTCTGCGCGTAATCTGCTGCTTGCAAACAAAAAAACCACCGCTACCAGCGGTGGTTT
GTTTGCCGGATCAAGAGCTACCAACTCTTTTTCCGAAGGTAACTGGCTTCAGCAGAGCGCAGATACCAAA
TACTGTCCTTCTAGTGTAGCCGTAGTTAGGCCACCACTTCAAGAACTCTGTAGCACCGCCTACATACCTC
GCTCTGCTAATCCTGTTACCAGTGGCTGCTGCCAGTGGCGATAAGTCGTGTCTTACCGGGTTGGACTCAA
GACGATAGTTACCGGATAAGGCGCAGCGGTCGGGCTGAACGGGGGGTTCGTGCACACAGCCCAGCTTGGA
GCGAACGACCTACACCGAACTGAGATACCTACAGCGTGAGCTATGAGAAAGCGCCACGCTTCCCGAAGGG
AGAAAGGCGGACAGGTATCCGGTAAGCGGCAGGGTCGGAACAGGAGAGCGCACGAGGGAGCTTCCAGGGG
GAAACGCCTGGTATCTTTATAGTCCTGTCGGGTTTCGCCACCTCTGACTTGAGCGTCGATTTTTGTGATG
CTCGTCAGGGGGGCGGAGCCTATGGAAAAACGCCAGCAACGCGGCCTTTTTACGGTTCCTGGCCTTTTGC
TGGCCTTTTGCTCACATGTTCTTTCCTGCGTTATCCCCTGATTCTGTGGATAACCGTATTACCGCCTTTG
AGTGAGCTGATACCGCTCGCCGCAGCCGAACGACCGAGCGCAGCGAGTCAGTGAGCGAGGAAGCGGAAGA
GCGCCCAATACGCAAACCGCCTCTCCCCGCGCGTTGGCCGATTCATTAATGCAGCTGAT
