Features (pLannotate 1.2.2; 24 found; start..end, strand, type, name):
     26..44      +  promoter       T7 promoter: promoter for bacteriophage T7 RNA polymerase
     44..68      +  protein_bind   lac operator: The lac repressor binds to the lac operator to inhibit transcription in E. coli. This inhibition can be relieved by adding lactose or isopropyl-β-D-thiogalactopyranoside (IPTG). lac repressor encoded by lacI
     81..103     +  RBS            RBS: efficient ribosome binding site from bacteriophage T7 gene 10 (Olins and Rangwala, 1989)
    123..140     +  CDS            7xHis (fragment): 6xHis affinity tag
    150..476     +  CDS            trxA: THIO_ECO57 - Experimental evidence at protein level: Swiss-Prot protein existence level 1. Participates in various redox reactions through the reversible oxidation of its active center dithiol to a disulfide and catalyzes dithiol-disulfide exchange reactions. From Escherichia coli O157:H7.
    531..549     +  CDS            TEV site (fragment): tobacco etch virus (TEV) protease recognition and cleavage site
    627..645     -  promoter       SP6 promoter: promoter for bacteriophage SP6 RNA polymerase
    660..709     +  CDS            SET1 (fragment): solubility-enhancement tag derived from T7 phage gene 10B
    717..764     +  terminator     T7 terminator: transcription terminator for bacteriophage T7 RNA polymerase
    793..859     +  CDS            lacZα (fragment): LacZα fragment of β-galactosidase; lacZ fragment
    863..1084    -  rep_origin     M13 ori (fragment) (sequence partly withheld): M13 bacteriophage origin of replication; arrow indicates direction of (+) strand synthesis
   1085..1105    -  misc_feature   MCS (fragment): pUC18/19 multiple cloning site
   1104..1122    -  promoter       lac UV5 promoter (fragment): E. coli lac promoter with an "up" mutation
   1137..1158    -  protein_bind   CAP binding site: CAP binding activates transcription in the presence of cAMP. E. coli catabolite activator protein
   1171..2253    -  CDS            lacI: lac repressor; lacI; The lac repressor binds to the lac operator to inhibit transcription in E. coli. This inhibition can be relieved by adding lactose or isopropyl-β-D-thiogalactopyranoside (IPTG).
   2254..2331    -  promoter       lacIq promoter: lacI (mutant); In the lacIq allele, a single base change in the promoter boosts expression of the lacI gene about 10-fold.
   2331..2349    -  misc_feature   MCS (fragment): pUC18/19 multiple cloning site
   2350..2580    -  rep_origin     f1 ori (fragment) (sequence partly withheld): f1 bacteriophage origin of replication; arrow indicates direction of (+) strand synthesis
   2581..2680    -  misc_feature   bom (fragment): basis of mobility region from pBR322
   2782..2817    -  CDS            rop (fragment): Rop protein, which maintains plasmids at low copy number; rop
   2912..3016    +  promoter       AmpR promoter: bla
   3017..3877    +  CDS            AmpR: β-lactamase; bla; confers resistance to ampicillin, carbenicillin, and related antibiotics
   4048..4636    +  rep_origin     ori: high-copy-number ColE1/pMB1/pBR322/pUC origin of replication
   4819..23      +  CDS            lacI (fragment) (across the origin): lac repressor; lacI; The lac repressor binds to the lac operator to inhibit transcription in E. coli. This inhibition can be relieved by adding lactose or isopropyl-β-D-thiogalactopyranoside (IPTG).
>Addgene plasmid #112594 | pTAT6 | addgene full sequence | sequence record 220198 | Addgene NGS Result
TGGCCGATTCATTAATGCAGCTGATTAATACGACTCACTATAGGGAATTGTGAGCGGATAACAATTCCTC
TAGAAATAATTTTGTTTAACTTTAAGAAGGAGATATATCCATGAACACCATTCATCACCATCACCATCAC
AACACTAGTATGAGCGATAAAATTATTCACCTGACTGACGACAGTTTTGACACGGATGTACTCAAAGCGG
ACGGGGCGATCCTCGTCGATTTCTGGGCAGAGTGGTGCGGTCCGTGCAAAATGATCGCCCCGATTCTGGA
TGAAATCGCTGACGAATATCAGGGCAAACTGACCGTTGCAAAACTGAACATCGATCAAAACCCTGGCACT
GCGCCGAAATATGGCATCCGTGGTATCCCGACTCTGCTGCTGTTCAAAAACGGTGAAGTGGCGGCAACCA
AAGTGGGTGCACTGTCTAAAGGTCAGTTGAAAGAGTTCCTCGACGCTAACCTGGCGACTAGTGGATCTGG
TGGTGGTGGCGGCCGCCTGGTTCCGAGGGGATCCATGTCTGAAAACCTGTACTTCCAGGGTTCCATGGAT
ATCGAATTCGTCGACCTCGAGGGATCCGGGCCCTCTAGATGCGGCCGCATGCATAAGCTTGAGTATTCTA
TAGTGTCACCTAAATCCCAGCTTGATCCGGCTGCTAACAAAGCCCGAAAGGAAGCTGAGTTGGCTGCTGC
CACCGCTGAGCAATAACTAGCATAACCCCTTGGGGCCTCTAAACGGGTCTTGAGGGGTTTTTTGCTGAAA
GGAGGAACTATATCCGGATAACCTGGCGTAATAGCGAAGAGGCCCGCACCGATCGCCCTTCCCAACAGTT
GCGCAGCCTGAATGGCGAATGGAAATTGTAAGCGTTAATATTTTGTTAAAATTCGCGTTAAATTTTTGTT
AAATCAGCTCATTTTTTAACCAATAGGCCGAAATCGGCAAAATCCCTTATAAATCAAAAGAATAGACCGA
GATAGGGT
[37 nt withheld, positions 989-1025]
AAAGAACGTGGACTCCAACGTCAAAGG
[32 nt withheld, positions 1053-1084]
AGCTTGCATGCCTGCAGGTCGGAAGCATAAAGTGTAAAGCCTGGGGTGCCTAATGAGTGAGCTAACTTAC
ATTAATTGCGTTGCGCTCACTGCCCGCTTTCCAGTCGGGAAACCTGTCGTGCCAGCTGCATTAATGAATC
GGCCAACGCGCGGGGAGAGGCGGTTTGCGTATTGGGCGCCAGGGTGGTTTTTCTTTTCACCAGTGAGACG
GGCAACAGCTGATTGCCCTTCACCGCCTGGCCCTGAGAGAGTTGCAGCAAGCGGTCCACGCTGGTTTGCC
CCAGCAGGCGAAAATCCTGTTTGATGGTGGTTAACGGCGGGATATAACATGAGCTGTCTTCGGTATCGTC
GTATCCCACTACCGAGATATCCGCACCAACGCGCAGCCCGGACTCGGTAATGGCGCGCATTGCGCCCAGC
GCCATCTGATCGTTGGCAACCAGCATCGCAGTGGGAACGATGCCCTCATTCAGCATTTGCATGGTTTGTT
GAAAACCGGACATGGCACTCCAGTCGCCTTCCCGTTCCGCTATCGGCTGAATTTGATTGCGAGTGAGATA
TTTATGCCAGCCAGCCAGACGCAGACGCGCCGAGACAGAACTTAATGGGCCCGCTAACAGCGCGATTTGC
TGGTGACCCAATGCGACCAGATGCTCCACGCCCAGTCGCGTACCGTCTTCATGGGAGAAAATAATACTGT
TGATGGGTGTCTGGTCAGAGACATCAAGAAATAACGCCGGAACATTAGTGCAGGCAGCTTCCACAGCAAT
GGCATCCTGGTCATCCAGCGGATAGTTAATGATCAGCCCACTGACGCGTTGCGCGAGAAGATTGTGCACC
GCCGCTTTACAGGCTTCGACGCCGCTTCGTTCTACCATCGACACCACCACGCTGGCACCCAGTTGATCGG
CGCGAGATTTAATCGCCGCGACAATTTGCGACGGCGCGTGCAGGGCCAGACTGGAGGTGGCAACGCCAAT
CAGCAACGACTGTTTGCCCGCCAGTTGTTGTGCCACGCGGTTGGGAATGTAATTCAGCTCCGCCATCGCC
GCTTCCACTTTTTCCCGCGTTTTCGCAGAAACGTGGCTGGCCTGGTTCACCACGCGGGAAACGGTCTGAT
AAGAGACACCGGCATACTCTGCGACATCGTATAACGTTACTGGTTTCACATTCACCACCCTGAATTGACT
CTCTTCCGGGCGCTATCATGCCATACCGCGAAAGGTTTTGCACCATTCGATGGTGTCGGGTACCGAGCTC
GAATTGTGAACCATCACCCT
[91 nt withheld, positions 2365-2455]
G
[124 nt withheld, positions 2457-2580]
CCTGATGCGGTATTTTCTCCTTACGCATCTGTGCGGTATTTCACACCGCATATGGTGCACTCTCAGTACA
ATCTGCTCTGATGCCGCATAGTTAAGCCAGCCCCGACACCCGCCAACACCCGCTGACGCGCCCTGACGGG
CTTGTCTGCTCCCGGCATCCGCTTACAGACAAGCTGTGACCGTCTCCGGGAGCTGCATGTGTCAGAGGTT
TTCACCGTCATCACCGAAACGCGCGAGACGAAAGGGCCTCGTGATACGCCTATTTTTATAGGTTAATGTC
ATGATAATAATGGTTTCTTAGACGTCAGGTGGCACTTTTCGGGGAAATGTGCGCGGAACCCCTATTTGTT
TATTTTTCTAAATACATTCAAATATGTATCCGCTCATGAGACAATAACCCTGATAAATGCTTCAATAATA
TTGAAAAAGGAAGAGTATGAGTATTCAACATTTCCGTGTCGCCCTTATTCCCTTTTTTGCGGCATTTTGC
CTTCCTGTTTTTGCTCACCCAGAAACGCTGGTGAAAGTAAAAGATGCTGAAGATCAGTTGGGTGCACGAG
TGGGTTACATCGAACTGGATCTCAACAGCGGTAAGATCCTTGAGAGTTTTCGCCCCGAAGAACGTTTTCC
AATGATGAGCACTTTTAAAGTTCTGCTATGTGGCGCGGTATTATCCCGTATTGACGCCGGGCAAGAGCAA
CTCGGTCGCCGCATACACTATTCTCAGAATGACTTGGTTGAGTACTCACCAGTCACAGAAAAGCATCTTA
CGGATGGCATGACAGTAAGAGAATTATGCAGTGCTGCCATAACCATGAGTGATAACACTGCGGCCAACTT
ACTTCTGACAACGATCGGAGGACCGAAGGAGCTAACCGCTTTTTTGCACAACATGGGGGATCATGTAACT
CGCCTTGATCGTTGGGAACCGGAGCTGAATGAAGCCATACCAAACGACGAGCGTGACACCACGATGCCTG
TAGCAATGGCAACAACGTTGCGCAAACTATTAACTGGCGAACTACTTACTCTAGCTTCCCGGCAACAATT
AATAGACTGGATGGAGGCGGATAAAGTTGCAGGACCACTTCTGCGCTCGGCCCTTCCGGCTGGCTGGTTT
ATTGCTGATAAATCTGGAGCCGGTGAGCGTGGGTCTCGCGGTATCATTGCAGCACTGGGGCCAGATGGTA
AGCCCTCCCGTATCGTAGTTATCTACACGACGGGGAGTCAGGCAACTATGGATGAACGAAATAGACAGAT
CGCTGAGATAGGTGCCTCACTGATTAAGCATTGGTAACTGTCAGACCAAGTTTACTCATATATACTTTAG
ATTGATTTAAAACTTCATTTTTAATTTAAAAGGATCTAGGTGAAGATCCTTTTTGATAATCTCATGACCA
AAATCCCTTAACGTGAGTTTTCGTTCCACTGAGCGTCAGACCCCGTAGAAAAGATCAAAGGATCTTCTTG
AGATCCTTTTTTTCTGCGCGTAATCTGCTGCTTGCAAACAAAAAAACCACCGCTACCAGCGGTGGTTTGT
TTGCCGGATCAAGAGCTACCAACTCTTTTTCCGAAGGTAACTGGCTTCAGCAGAGCGCAGATACCAAATA
CTGTTCTTCTAGTGTAGCCGTAGTTAGGCCACCACTTCAAGAACTCTGTAGCACCGCCTACATACCTCGC
TCTGCTAATCCTGTTACCAGTGGCTGCTGCCAGTGGCGATAAGTCGTGTCTTACCGGGTTGGACTCAAGA
CGATAGTTACCGGATAAGGCGCAGCGGTCGGGCTGAACGGGGGGTTCGTGCACACAGCCCAGCTTGGAGC
GAACGACCTACACCGAACTGAGATACCTACAGCGTGAGCTATGAGAAAGCGCCACGCTTCCCGAAGGGAG
AAAGGCGGACAGGTATCCGGTAAGCGGCAGGGTCGGAACAGGAGAGCGCACGAGGGAGCTTCCAGGGGGA
AACGCCTGGTATCTTTATAGTCCTGTCGGGTTTCGCCACCTCTGACTTGAGCGTCGATTTTTGTGATGCT
CGTCAGGGGGGCGGAGCCTATGGAAAAACGCCAGCAACGCGGCCTTTTTACGGTTCCTGGCCTTTTGCTG
GCCTTTTGCTCACATGTTCTTTCCTGCGTTATCCCCTGATTCTGTGGATAACCGTATTACCGCCTTTGAG
TGAGCTGATACCGCTCGCCGCAGCCGAACGACCGAGCGCAGCGAGTCAGTGAGCGAGGAAGCGGAAGAGC
GCCCAATACGCAAACCGCCTCTCCCCGCGCGT
